>Addgene plasmid #70057 | p045 | depositor full sequence | sequence record 128806 | p045 sequence 6683 bps
GGGGAATTGTGAGCGGATAACAATTCCCCTCTAGAAATAATTTTGTTTAACTTTAAGAAGGAGATATACC
ATGGAGAAACTGGGAAAGCTCCAATATTCACTGGACTATGACTTCCAGAATAACCAGCTGTTGGTGGGAA
TCATCCAGGCTGCTGAACTGCCCGCCCTGGACATGGGGGGTACATCCGATCCATACGTCAAAGTCTTCCT
GCTGCCTGACAAAAAGAAGAAATTTGAGACTAAAGTCCACCGGAAAACCCTCAATCCAGTCTTCAATGAA
CAATTTACTTTCAAGGTACCCTACTCGGAATTAGGTGGCAAAACCCTGGTGATGGCTGTGTATGACTTTG
ATCGCTTCTCCAAGCACGACATCATCGGAGAGTTCAAAGTTCCTATGAACACCGTGGATTTTGGCCATGT
GACCGAGGAGTGGCGCGATCTCCAGAGCGCTGAGAAAGAAGAGCAAGAGAAACTGGGTGACATCTGCTTC
TCCCTCCGCTACGTCCCTACTGCCGGCAAACTGACTGTTGTCATTCTGGAAGCCAAGAACCTGAAGAAGA
TGGATGTGGGTGGCTTATCTGATCCCTACGTGAAGATTCACCTGATGCAGAACGGTAAGAGGCTGAAGAA
GAAAAAGACGACGATTAAGAAGAACACACTCAACCCCTACTACAACGAGTCCTTCAGCTTTGAAGTTCCG
TTCGAGCAAATCCAGAAAGTGCAAGTGGTGGTAACTGTTTTGGACTATGACAAGATTGGCAAGAACGACG
CCATCGGCAAAGTCTTCGTTGGTTACAACAGCACTGGGGCGGAGCTGCGACACTGGTCAGACATGCTGGC
CAACCCCCGGCGACCCATCGCACAGTGGCACACTCTGCAGGTAGAGGAGGAGGTTGATGCCATGCTGGCT
GTCAAGAAGAACCTGTCGTCGGATAGCTCCTTGTCCTCTCCGTCCGCTTTGAATAGCCTGTCCTCTCCTT
CGGCCCTGAACTCGACGGCAAGCAATAGTCCGGGAATTGAGGGGCTGAGCGCCCGGGAAAATGAGATGGA
TGAGAACCTGGAGCAGGTGAGCGGCATCATCGGAAACCTCCGCCATATGGCACTAGACATGGGCAATGAG
ATTGACACCCAGAATCGCCAGATCGACAGGATCATGGAGAAGGCTGATTCCAACAAAACCAGAATTGATG
AAGCCAACCAACGTGCAACAAAGATGCTGGGCTAAAAGCTTGCGGCCGCATAATGCTTAAGTCGAACAGA
AAGTAATCGTATTGTACACGGCCGCATAATCGAAATTAATACGACTCACTATAGGGGAATTGTGAGCGGA
TAACAATTCCCCATCTTAGTATATTAGTTAAGTATAAGAAGGAGATATACATATGCGCAATGAGCTGGAG
GAGATGCAGAGGAGGGCTGACCAGCTGGCTGATGAGTCCCTGGAAAGCACCCGTCGCATGCTGCAGCTGG
TTGAAGAGAGTAAAGATGCTGGCATCAGGACTTTGGTTATGTTGGATGAGCAAGGCGAACAACTCGATCG
TGTCGAAGAAGGCATGAACCATATCAACCAAGACATGAAGGAGGCCGAGAAAAATTTAAAAGATTTAGGC
AAATAACTCGAGTCTGGTAAAGAAACCGCTGCTGCGAAATTTGAACGCCAGCACATGGACTCGTCTACTA
GCGCAGCTTAATTAACCTAGGCTGCTGCCACCGCTGAGCAATAACTAGCATAACCCCTTGGGGCCTCTAA
ACGGGTCTTGAGGGGTTTTTTGCTGAAAGGAGGAACTATATCCGGATTGGCGAATGGG
[124 nt withheld, positions 1809-1932]
C
[91 nt withheld, positions 1934-2024]
A
[49 nt withheld, positions 2026-2074]
CCTTTGACGTTGGAGTCCACGTTCTTT
[37 nt withheld, positions 2102-2138]
ACCCTATCTCGGTCTATTCTTTTGATTTATAAGGGATTTTGCCGATTTCGGCCTATTGGTTAAAAAATGA
GCTGATTTAACAAAAATTTAACGCGAATTTTAACAAAATATTAACGTTTACAATTTCTGGCGGCACGATG
GCATGAGATTATCAAAAAGGATCTTCACCTAGATCCTTTTAAATTAAAAATGAAGTTTTAAATCAATCTA
AAGTATATATGAGTAAACTTGGTCTGACAGTTACCAATGCTTAATCAGTGAGGCACCTATCTCAGCGATC
TGTCTATTTCGTTCATCCATAGTTGCCTGACTCCCCGTCGTGTAGATAACTACGATACGGGAGGGCTTAC
CATCTGGCCCCAGTGCTGCAATGATACCGCGAGACCCACGCTCACCGGCTCCAGATTTATCAGCAATAAA
CCAGCCAGCCGGAAGGGCCGAGCGCAGAAGTGGTCCTGCAACTTTATCCGCCTCCATCCAGTCTATTAAT
TGTTGCCGGGAAGCTAGAGTAAGTAGTTCGCCAGTTAATAGTTTGCGCAACGTTGTTGCCATTGCTACAG
GCATCGTGGTGTCACGCTCGTCGTTTGGTATGGCTTCATTCAGCTCCGGTTCCCAACGATCAAGGCGAGT
TACATGATCCCCCATGTTGTGCAAAAAAGCGGTTAGCTCCTTCGGTCCTCCGATCGTTGTCAGAAGTAAG
TTGGCCGCAGTGTTATCACTCATGGTTATGGCAGCACTGCATAATTCTCTTACTGTCATGCCATCCGTAA
GATGCTTTTCTGTGACTGGTGAGTACTCAACCAAGTCATTCTGAGAATAGTGTATGCGGCGACCGAGTTG
CTCTTGCCCGGCGTCAATACGGGATAATACCGCGCCACATAGCAGAACTTTAAAAGTGCTCATCATTGGA
AAACGTTCTTCGGGGCGAAAACTCTCAAGGATCTTACCGCTGTTGAGATCCAGTTCGATGTAACCCACTC
GTGCACCCAACTGATCTTCAGCATCTTTTACTTTCACCAGCGTTTCTGGGTGAGCAAAAACAGGAAGGCA
AAATGCCGCAAAAAAGGGAATAAGGGCGACACGGAAATGTTGAATACTCATACTCTTCCTTTTTCAATCA
TGATTGAAGCATTTATCAGGGTTATTGTCTCATGAGCGGATACATATTTGAATGTATTTAGAAAAATAAA
CAAATAGGTCATGACCAAAATCCCTTAACGTGAGTTTTCGTTCCACTGAGCGTCAGACCCCGTAGAAAAG
ATCAAAGGATCTTCTTGAGATCCTTTTTTTCTGCGCGTAATCTGCTGCTTGCAAACAAAAAAACCACCGC
TACCAGCGGTGGTTTGTTTGCCGGATCAAGAGCTACCAACTCTTTTTCCGAAGGTAACTGGCTTCAGCAG
AGCGCAGATACCAAATACTGTCCTTCTAGTGTAGCCGTAGTTAGGCCACCACTTCAAGAACTCTGTAGCA
CCGCCTACATACCTCGCTCTGCTAATCCTGTTACCAGTGGCTGCTGCCAGTGGCGATAAGTCGTGTCTTA
CCGGGTTGGACTCAAGACGATAGTTACCGGATAAGGCGCAGCGGTCGGGCTGAACGGGGGGTTCGTGCAC
ACAGCCCAGCTTGGAGCGAACGACCTACACCGAACTGAGATACCTACAGCGTGAGCTATGAGAAAGCGCC
ACGCTTCCCGAAGGGAGAAAGGCGGACAGGTATCCGGTAAGCGGCAGGGTCGGAACAGGAGAGCGCACGA
GGGAGCTTCCAGGGGGAAACGCCTGGTATCTTTATAGTCCTGTCGGGTTTCGCCACCTCTGACTTGAGCG
TCGATTTTTGTGATGCTCGTCAGGGGGGCGGAGCCTATGGAAAAACGCCAGCAACGCGGCCTTTTTACGG
TTCCTGGCCTTTTGCTGGCCTTTTGCTCACATGTTCTTTCCTGCGTTATCCCCTGATTCTGTGGATAACC
GTATTACCGCCTTTGAGTGAGCTGATACCGCTCGCCGCAGCCGAACGACCGAGCGCAGCGAGTCAGTGAG
CGAGGAAGCGGAAGAGCGCCTGATGCGGTATTTTCTCCTTACGCATCTGTGCGGTATTTCACACCGCATA
TATGGTGCACTCTCAGTACAATCTGCTCTGATGCCGCATAGTTAAGCCAGTATACACTCCGCTATCGCTA
CGTGACTGGGTCATGGCTGCGCCCCGACACCCGCCAACACCCGCTGACGCGCCCTGACGGGCTTGTCTGC
TCCCGGCATCCGCTTACAGACAAGCTGTGACCGTCTCCGGGAGCTGCATGTGTCAGAGGTTTTCACCGTC
ATCACCGAAACGCGCGAGGCAGCTGCGGTAAAGCTCATCAGCGTGGTCGTGAAGCGATTCACAGATGTCT
GCCTGTTCATCCGCGTCCAGCTCGTTGAGTTTCTCCAGAAGCGTTAATGTCTGGCTTCTGATAAAGCGGG
CCATGTTAAGGGCGGTTTTTTCCTGTTTGGTCACTGATGCCTCCGTGTAAGGGGGATTTCTGTTCATGGG
GGTAATGATACCGATGAAACGAGAGAGGATGCTCACGATACGGGTTACTGATGATGAACATGCCCGGTTA
CTGGAACGTTGTGAGGGTAAACAACTGGCGGTATGGATGCGGCGGGACCAGAGAAAAATCACTCAGGGTC
AATGCCAGCGCTTCGTTAATACAGATGTAGGTGTTCCACAGGGTAGCCAGCAGCATCCTGCGATGCAGAT
CCGGAACATAATGGTGCAGGGCGCTGACTTCCGCGTTTCCAGACTTTACGAAACACGGAAACCGAAGACC
ATTCATGTTGTTGCTCAGGTCGCAGACGTTTTGCAGCAGCAGTCGCTTCACGTTCGCTCGCGTATCGGTG
ATTCATTCTGCTAACCAGTAAGGCAACCCCGCCAGCCTAGCCGGGTCCTCAACGACAGGAGCACGATCAT
GCTAGTCATGCCCCGCGCCCACCGGAAGGAGCTGACTGGGTTGAAGGCTCTCAAGGGCATCGGTCGAGAT
CCCGGTGCCTAATGAGTGAGCTAACTTACATTAATTGCGTTGCGCTCACTGCCCGCTTTCCAGTCGGGAA
ACCTGTCGTGCCAGCTGCATTAATGAATCGGCCAACGCGCGGGGAGAGGCGGTTTGCGTATTGGGCGCCA
GGGTGGTTTTTCTTTTCACCAGTGAGACGGGCAACAGCTGATTGCCCTTCACCGCCTGGCCCTGAGAGAG
TTGCAGCAAGCGGTCCACGCTGGTTTGCCCCAGCAGGCGAAAATCCTGTTTGATGGTGGTTAACGGCGGG
ATATAACATGAGCTGTCTTCGGTATCGTCGTATCCCACTACCGAGATGTCCGCACCAACGCGCAGCCCGG
ACTCGGTAATGGCGCGCATTGCGCCCAGCGCCATCTGATCGTTGGCAACCAGCATCGCAGTGGGAACGAT
GCCCTCATTCAGCATTTGCATGGTTTGTTGAAAACCGGACATGGCACTCCAGTCGCCTTCCCGTTCCGCT
ATCGGCTGAATTTGATTGCGAGTGAGATATTTATGCCAGCCAGCCAGACGCAGACGCGCCGAGACAGAAC
TTAATGGGCCCGCTAACAGCGCGATTTGCTGGTGACCCAATGCGACCAGATGCTCCACGCCCAGTCGCGT
ACCGTCTTCATGGGAGAAAATAATACTGTTGATGGGTGTCTGGTCAGAGACATCAAGAAATAACGCCGGA
ACATTAGTGCAGGCAGCTTCCACAGCAATGGCATCCTGGTCATCCAGCGGATAGTTAATGATCAGCCCAC
TGACGCGTTGCGCGAGAAGATTGTGCACCGCCGCTTTACAGGCTTCGACGCCGCTTCGTTCTACCATCGA
CACCACCACGCTGGCACCCAGTTGATCGGCGCGAGATTTAATCGCCGCGACAATTTGCGACGGCGCGTGC
AGGGCCAGACTGGAGGTGGCAACGCCAATCAGCAACGACTGTTTGCCCGCCAGTTGTTGTGCCACGCGGT
TGGGAATGTAATTCAGCTCCGCCATCGCCGCTTCCACTTTTTCCCGCGTTTTCGCAGAAACGTGGCTGGC
CTGGTTCACCACGCGGGAAACGGTCTGATAAGAGACACCGGCATACTCTGCGACATCGTATAACGTTACT
GGTTTCACATTCACCACCCTGAATTGACTCTCTTCCGGGCGCTATCATGCCATACCGCGAAAGGTTTTGC
GCCATTCGATGGTGTCCGGGATCTCGACGCTCTCCCTTATGCGACTCCTGCATTAGGAAGCAGCCCAGTA
GTAGGTTGAGGCCGTTGAGCACCGCCGCCGCAAGGAATGGTGCATGCAAGGAGATGGCGCCCAACAGTCC
CCCGGCCACGGGGCCTGCCACCATACCCACGCCGAAACAAGCGCTCATGAGCCCGAAGTGGCGAGCCCGA
TCTTCCCCATCGGTGATGTCGGCGATATAGGCGCCAGCAACCGCACCTGTGGCGCCGGTGATGCCGGCCA
CGATGCGTCCGGCGTAGAGGATCGAGATCGATCTCGATCCCGCGAAATTAATACGACTCACTATA
Features (pLannotate 1.2.2; 23 found; start..end, strand, type, name):
      3..27      +  protein_bind   lac operator: The lac repressor binds to the lac operator to inhibit transcription in E. coli. This inhibition can be relieved by adding lactose or isopropyl-β-D-thiogalactopyranoside (IPTG). lac repressor encoded by lacI
     42..64      +  RBS            RBS: efficient ribosome binding site from bacteriophage T7 gene 10 (Olins and Rangwala, 1989)
     74..919     +  CDS            Syt1 (fragment): SYT1_MOUSE - Experimental evidence at protein level: Swiss-Prot protein existence level 1. Calcium sensor that participates in triggering neurotransmitter release at the synapse (PubMed:11242035). May have a regulatory role in the membrane interactions during trafficking of synaptic vesicles at the active zone of the synapse (PubMed:7961887). It binds acidic phospholipids with a specificity that requires the presence of both an acidic head group and a diacyl backbone. A Ca(2+)- dependent interaction between synaptotagmin and putative receptors for activated protein kinase C has also been repor
   1031..1222    +  CDS            SNAP25 (fragment): SNP25_BOVIN - Experimental evidence at protein level: Swiss-Prot protein existence level 1. t-SNARE involved in the molecular regulation of neurotransmitter release. May play an important role in the synaptic function of specific neuronal systems. Associates with proteins involved in vesicle docking and membrane fusion. Regulates plasma membrane recycling through its interaction with CENPF. Modulates the gating characteristics of the delayed rectifier voltage-dependent potassium channel KCNB1 in pancreatic beta cells (By similarity). From Bos taurus (Bovine).
   1297..1315    +  promoter       T7 promoter: promoter for bacteriophage T7 RNA polymerase
   1316..1340    +  protein_bind   lac operator: The lac repressor binds to the lac operator to inhibit transcription in E. coli. This inhibition can be relieved by adding lactose or isopropyl-β-D-thiogalactopyranoside (IPTG). lac repressor encoded by lacI
   1374..1613    +  CDS            SNAP25 (fragment): SNP25_BOVIN - Experimental evidence at protein level: Swiss-Prot protein existence level 1. t-SNARE involved in the molecular regulation of neurotransmitter release. May play an important role in the synaptic function of specific neuronal systems. Associates with proteins involved in vesicle docking and membrane fusion. Regulates plasma membrane recycling through its interaction with CENPF. Modulates the gating characteristics of the delayed rectifier voltage-dependent potassium channel KCNB1 in pancreatic beta cells (By similarity). From Bos taurus (Bovine).
   1629..1670    +  CDS            S-Tag (fragment): affinity and epitope tag derived from pancreatic ribonuclease A
   1700..1717    +  CDS            SET1 (fragment): solubility-enhancement tag derived from T7 phage gene 10B
   1725..1772    +  terminator     T7 terminator: transcription terminator for bacteriophage T7 RNA polymerase
   1809..2264    +  rep_origin     f1 ori (sequence partly withheld): f1 bacteriophage origin of replication; arrow indicates direction of (+) strand synthesis
   2379..3239    -  CDS            AmpR: β-lactamase; bla; confers resistance to ampicillin, carbenicillin, and related antibiotics
   3240..3332    -  promoter       AmpR promoter: bla
   3413..4001    +  rep_origin     ori: high-copy-number ColE1/pMB1/pBR322/pUC origin of replication
   4187..4329    -  misc_feature   bom: basis of mobility region from pBR322
   4431..4622    -  CDS            rop: Rop protein, which maintains plasmids at low copy number; rop
   4639..5019    +  CDS            YPB1_ECOLX: Protein predicted: Swiss-Prot protein existence level 4. From Escherichia coli.
   5081..5145    -  CDS            TcR (fragment): tetracycline efflux protein; tet; confers resistance to tetracycline
   5160..5181    -  protein_bind   CAP binding site: CAP binding activates transcription in the presence of cAMP. E. coli catabolite activator protein
   5194..6276    -  CDS            lacI: lac repressor; lacI; The lac repressor binds to the lac operator to inhibit transcription in E. coli. This inhibition can be relieved by adding lactose or isopropyl-β-D-thiogalactopyranoside (IPTG).
   6277..6354    -  promoter       lacI promoter: lacI
   6362..6641    -  CDS            TcR (fragment): tetracycline efflux protein; tet; confers resistance to tetracycline
   6667..2       +  promoter       T7 promoter (across the origin): promoter for bacteriophage T7 RNA polymerase
