[The description below was written by a language model from this plasmid's Addgene catalogue record and pLannotate feature annotations shown in this document.]
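Description:
p045 is a bacterial co-expression plasmid built on pETDuet-1, a dual-cassette T7 vector for E. coli. It is selected with ampicillin through the bla gene and replicates from a ColE1/pBR322-type origin. The annotation also shows the rop gene and bom region, which normally moderate copy number even though the catalogue lists the plasmid as high copy. An f1 origin is present, and a lacI gene with its own promoter supplies the lac repressor. Short tetracycline-resistance fragments flanking lacI are backbone remnants rather than a functional marker.

The payload consists of two rat-derived open reading frames, each placed behind its own T7 promoter and lac operator. Both are therefore transcribed by T7 RNA polymerase in a suitable host and induced with IPTG. The first cassette, which has a T7 gene 10 ribosome binding site, encodes a fusion of about 1.1 kb. In it, the synaptotagmin-1 C2A-C2B domain fragment is joined through a linker to the C-terminal SNARE segment of SNAP-25; the purpose field's "37aa-linker" suggests a 37-residue linker. The second cassette encodes the untagged N-terminal SNAP-25 SNARE segment of roughly 230 bp, followed by the T7 terminator. The S-tag fragment annotated downstream belongs to the vector, and the record lists this insert as untagged. The annotation tool matched the inserts to mouse and bovine database entries, but the catalogue gives rat as the source.

The plasmid is meant to be co-transformed with a partner plasmid, pDC184, so that a covalently tethered Syt1-SNARE complex assembles in the cell. The record does not state what pDC184 carries. The associated work concerns the structural architecture of the synaptotagmin-SNARE machinery in neuronal exocytosis.
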