Addgene plasmid #70057: p045
Purpose: Co-expresses Syt1-SNARE37aa-linker complex with pDC184
Depositing lab: Axel Brunger. Depositing organization: Stanford University. Publication: Architecture of the synaptotagmin-SNARE machinery for neuronal exocytosis. Zhou Q, Lai Y, Bacaj T, Zhao M, Lyubimov AY, Uervirojnangkoorn M, Zeldin OB, Brewster AS, Sauter NK, Cohen AE, Soltis SM, Alonso-Mori R, Chollet M, Lemke HT, Pfuetzner RA, Choi UB, Weis WI, Diao J, Sudhof TC, Brunger AT. Nature. 2015 Sep 3;525(7567):62-7. doi: 10.1038/nature14975. Epub 2015 Aug 17. PubMed 26280336.
Backbone
  Vector backbone: pETDuet-1
  Vector type: Bacterial Expression
Growth in bacteria
  Bacterial resistance: Ampicillin, 100 μg/mL
  Growth temperature: 37°C
  Growth strain: Top10
  Copy number: High Copy
Gene/Insert 1
  Gene/Insert name: C2AB-linker-SNAP-25_C
  Species: R. norvegicus (rat)
  Insert size (bp): 1149
  Promoter: T7
  Cloning method: Unknown
  Sequencing primers: 5′ unknown
Gene/Insert 2
  Gene/Insert name: SNAP-25_N
  Species: R. norvegicus (rat)
  Insert size (bp): 231
  Promoter: T7
  Tag / fusion protein: No tags
  Cloning method: Unknown
  Sequencing primers: 5′ unknown
Terms and licenses: Academic/Nonprofit Terms; Industry Terms: Not Available to Industry
How to cite: p045 was a gift from Axel Brunger (Addgene plasmid # 70057 ; http://n2t.net/addgene:70057 ; RRID:Addgene_70057)
