>Addgene plasmid #70057 | p045 | addgene partial sequence | sequence record 128803 | pBRrevBam 5'-GGTGATGTCGGCGATATAGG-3'
GGCGCCGGTGATGCCGGCCACGATGCGTCCGGCGTAGAGGATCGAGATCGATCTCGATCCCGCGAAATTA
ATACGACTCACTATAGGGGAATTGTGAGCGGATAACAATTCCCCTCTAGAAATAATTTTGTTTAACTTTA
AGAAGGAGATATACCATGGAGAAACTGGGAAAGCTCCAATATTCACTGGACTATGACTTCCAGAATAACC
AGCTGTTGGTGGGAATCATCCAGGCTGCTGAACTGCCCGCCCTGGACATGGGGGGTACATCCGATCCATA
CGTCAAAGTCTTCCTGCTGCCTGACAAAAAGAAGAAATTTGAGACTAAAGTCCACCGGAAAACCCTCAAT
CCAGTCTTCAATGAACAATTTACTTTCAAGGTACCCTACTCGGAATTAGGTGGCAAAACCCTGGTGATGG
CTGTGTATGACTTTGATCGCTTCTCCAAGCACGACATCATCGGAGAGTTCAAAGTTCCTATGAACACCGT
GGATTTTGGCCATGTGACCGAGGAGTGGCGCGATCTCCAGAGCGCTGAGAAAGAAGAGCAAGAGAAACTG
GGTGACATCTGCTTCTCCCTCCGCTACGTCCCTACTGCCGGCAAACTGACTGTTGTCATTCTGGAAGCCA
AGAACCTGAAGAAGATGGATGTGGGTGGCTTATCTGATCCCTACGTGAAGATTCACCTGATGCAGAACGG
TAAGAGGCTGAAGAAGAAAAAGACGACGATTAAGAAGAACACACTCAACCCCTACTACAACGAGTCCTTC
AGCTTTGAAGTTCCGTTCGAGCAAATCCAGAAAGTGCAAGTGGTGGTAACTGTTTTGGACTATGACAAGA
TTGGCAAGAACGACGCCATCGGCAAAGTCTTCGTTGGTTACAACAGCACTGGGGCGGAGCTGCGACACTG
GTCAGACATGCTGGCCAACCCCCGGCGACCCATCGCACAGTGGCACACTCTGCAGGTAGAGGAGGAGGTT
GATGCCATGCTGGCTGTCAAGAAGAACCTGTCGTCGGATAGCTCCTTGTCCTCTCCGTCCGCTTTGAATA
GCCTGTCCTCTCCTTCGGCCCTGAACTCGACGGCAAGCAATA
