>Addgene plasmid #70057 | p045 | addgene partial sequence | sequence record 128805 | pK03-R 5'-TTAATGCGCCGCTACAGGGCG-3'
CAATCCGGATATAGTTCCTCCTTTCAGCAAAAAACCCCTCAAGACCCGTTTAGAGGCCCCAAGGGGTTAT
GCTAGTTATTGCTCAGCGGTGGCAGCAGCCTAGGTTAATTAAGCTGCGCTAGTAGACGAGTCCATGTGCT
GGCGTTCAAATTTCGCAGCAGCGGTTTCTTTACCAGACTCGAGTTATTTGCCTAAATCTTTTAAATTTTT
CTCGGCCTCCTTCATGTCTTGGTTGATATGGTTCATGCCTTCTTCGACACGATCGAGTTGTTCGCCTTGC
TCATCCAACATAACCAAAGTCCTGATGCCAGCATCTTTACTCTCTTCAACCAGCTGCAGCATGCGACGGG
TGCTTTCCAGGGACTCATCAGCCAGCTGGTCAGCCCTCCTCTGCATCTCCTCCAGCTCATTGCGCATATG
TATATCTCCTTCTTATACTTAACTAATATACTAAGATGGGGAATTGTTATCCGCTCACAATTCCCCTATA
GTGAGTCGTATTAATTTCGATTATGCGGCCGTGTACAATACGATTACTTTCTGTTCGACTTAAGCATTAT
GCGGCCGCAAGCTTTTAGCCCAGCATCTTTGTTGCACGTTGGTTGGCTTCATCAATTCTGGTTTTGTTGG
AATCAGCCTTCTCCATGATCCTGTCGATCTGGCGATTCTGGGTGTCAATCTCATTGCCCATGTCTAGTGC
CATATGGCGGAGGTTTCCGATGATGCCGCTCACCTGCTCCAGGTTCTCATCCATCTCATTTTCCCGGGCG
CTCAGCCCCTCAATTCCCGGACTATTGCTTGCCGTCGAGTTCAGGGCCGAAGGAGAGGACAGGCTATTCA
AAGCGGACGGAGAGGACAAGGAGCTATCCGACGACAGGTTCTTCTTGACAGCCAGCATGGCATCAACCTC
CTCCTCTACCTGCAGAGTGTGCCACTGTGCGATGGGTCGCCGGGGGTTGGCCAGCATGTCTGAC
